Addgene plasmid #182942: pAAV-CAG-FLEX-SomaGCaMP7
Purpose: Cre-dependent expression of cell body-targeted GCaMP7f, under CAG promoter. As bright as conventional GCaMP7f.
Depositing lab: Edward Boyden. Depositing organization: Massachusetts Institute of Technology. Publication: Precision Calcium Imaging of Dense Neural Populations via a Cell-Body-Targeted Calcium Indicator. Shemesh OA, Linghu C, Piatkevich KD, Goodwin D, Celiker OT, Gritton HJ, Romano MF, Gao R, Yu CJ, Tseng HA, Bensussen S, Narayan S, Yang CT, Freifeld L, Siciliano CA, Gupta I, Wang J, Pak N, Yoon YG, Ullmann JFP, Guner-Ataman B, Noamany H, Sheinkopf ZR, Park WM, Asano S, Keating AE, Trimmer JS, Reimer J, Tolias AS, Bear MF, Tye KM, Han X, Ahrens MB, Boyden ES. Neuron. 2020 Jun 26. pii: S0896-6273(20)30398-6. doi: 10.1016/j.neuron.2020.05.029. PubMed 32592656.
Backbone
  Vector backbone: pAAV
  Vector type: AAV
Growth in bacteria
  Bacterial resistance: Ampicillin, 100 μg/mL
  Growth temperature: 37°C
  Growth strain: NEB Stable
  Copy number: High Copy
Gene/Insert
  Gene/Insert name: Soma-GCaMP7
  Species: Synthetic
  Cloning method: Gibson Cloning
Terms and licenses: Academic/Nonprofit Terms; Industry Terms: Not Available to Industry
How to cite: pAAV-CAG-FLEX-SomaGCaMP7 was a gift from Edward Boyden (Addgene plasmid # 182942 ; http://n2t.net/addgene:182942 ; RRID:Addgene_182942)
