[The description below was written by a language model from this plasmid's Addgene catalogue record and pLannotate feature annotations shown in this document.]
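Description:
pAAV-CAG-FLEX-SomaGCaMP7 is an adeno-associated virus transfer plasmid built on a pAAV backbone for Cre-dependent expression of a cell body-targeted version of the genetically encoded calcium indicator GCaMP7f. In bacteria it replicates from a high-copy ColE1/pUC-type origin and is selected with ampicillin through the β-lactamase gene. An f1 phage origin is also present. The expression cassette lies between two AAV2 inverted terminal repeats, which allow the intervening DNA to be packaged into recombinant AAV particles. Short lacZα, lacI and SV40 large T antigen fragments in the annotation appear to be backbone remnants rather than functional parts.

Expression is driven by the CAG promoter, annotated here as a CMV enhancer fragment, the chicken β-actin promoter and chimeric intron sequences. Downstream, the sensor coding sequence sits in reverse orientation relative to the promoter, flanked by a lox2272/loxP pair on each side with the two pairs in opposing orientation. This is the FLEX (double-floxed inverted) arrangement: Cre inverts the cassette and then excises one site of each pair, locking the open reading frame in the sense orientation so that only Cre-expressing cells produce the indicator. The automated annotation labels the coding sequence as GCaMP6m, most likely through similarity among GCaMP variants, since the catalogue entry identifies the insert as synthetic Soma-GCaMP7. An unannotated stretch of several hundred bases between the inner lox site and the 3′ end of the GCaMP match may hold the soma-targeting element, but the record does not name it. A WPRE and a bovine growth hormone polyadenylation signal follow, to enhance transcript processing and expression.

The construct is intended for calcium imaging in densely labelled neural populations. Confining the sensor to cell bodies reduces contaminating neuropil signal, and the depositor describes its brightness as comparable to conventional GCaMP7f.
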