Features (pLannotate 1.2.2; 20 found; start..end, strand, type, name):
    182..770     -  rep_origin     ori: high-copy-number ColE1/pMB1/pBR322/pUC origin of replication
    941..1801    -  CDS            AmpR: β-lactamase; bla; confers resistance to ampicillin, carbenicillin, and related antibiotics
   1802..1906    -  promoter       AmpR promoter: bla
   1959..2387    -  rep_origin     f1 ori (sequence partly withheld): f1 bacteriophage origin of replication; arrow indicates direction of (+) strand synthesis
   2392..2461    -  CDS            lacZα (fragment): LacZα fragment of β-galactosidase; lacZ fragment
   2456..2588    -  repeat_region  AAV2 ITR (fragment): inverted terminal repeat of adeno-associated virus serotype 2 inverted
   2661..2909    +  enhancer       CMV enhancer (fragment): human cytomegalovirus immediate early enhancer
   2911..3188    +  promoter       chicken β-actin promoter: No description available
   3189..3324    +  intron         hybrid intron (fragment): hybrid between chicken β-actin (CBA) and minute virus of mice (MMV) introns (Gray et al., 2011)
   3413..3543    +  intron         chimeric intron (fragment): chimera between introns from chicken β-actin and rabbit β-globin
   3605..3638    -  protein_bind   lox2272: Cre-mediated recombination occurs in the 8-bp core sequence (GGATACTT). lox2272 sites are compatible with each other, but incompatible with loxP or loxN sites (Lee and Saito, 1988). Cre recombinase
   3701..3734    -  protein_bind   loxP: Cre-mediated recombination occurs in the 8-bp core sequence (GCATACAT). Cre recombinase
   4099..5448    -  CDS            GCaMP6m: improved fluorescent protein-based calcium sensor (Chen et al., 2013)
   5471..5504    +  protein_bind   lox2272: Cre-mediated recombination occurs in the 8-bp core sequence (GGATACTT). lox2272 sites are compatible with each other, but incompatible with loxP or loxN sites (Lee and Saito, 1988). Cre recombinase
   5575..5608    +  protein_bind   loxP: Cre-mediated recombination occurs in the 8-bp core sequence (GCATACAT). Cre recombinase
   5641..6229    +  misc_feature   WPRE: woodchuck hepatitis virus posttranscriptional regulatory element
   6270..6477    +  polyA_signal   bGH poly(A) signal: bovine growth hormone polyadenylation signal
   6508..6576    -  CDS            large T antigen (fragment): large T antigen from SV40 (simian virus 40)
   6647..6780    +  repeat_region  AAV2 ITR: inverted terminal repeat of adeno-associated virus serotype 2 inverted
   6774..6830    -  CDS            lacI (fragment): lac repressor; lacI; The lac repressor binds to the lac operator to inhibit transcription in E. coli. This inhibition can be relieved by adding lactose or isopropyl-β-D-thiogalactopyranoside (IPTG).
>Addgene plasmid #182942 | pAAV-CAG-FLEX-SomaGCaMP7 | addgene full sequence | sequence record 358855 | Addgene NGS Result
CTTCCGCTTCCTCGCTCACTGACTCGCTGCGCTCGGTCGTTCGGCTGCGGCGAGCGGTATCAGCTCACTC
AAAGGCGGTAATACGGTTATCCACAGAATCAGGGGATAACGCAGGAAAGAACATGTGAGCAAAAGGCCAG
CAAAAGGCCAGGAACCGTAAAAAGGCCGCGTTGCTGGCGTTTTTCCATAGGCTCCGCCCCCCTGACGAGC
ATCACAAAAATCGACGCTCAAGTCAGAGGTGGCGAAACCCGACAGGACTATAAAGATACCAGGCGTTTCC
CCCTGGAAGCTCCCTCGTGCGCTCTCCTGTTCCGACCCTGCCGCTTACCGGATACCTGTCCGCCTTTCTC
CCTTCGGGAAGCGTGGCGCTTTCTCATAGCTCACGCTGTAGGTATCTCAGTTCGGTGTAGGTCGTTCGCT
CCAAGCTGGGCTGTGTGCACGAACCCCCCGTTCAGCCCGACCGCTGCGCCTTATCCGGTAACTATCGTCT
TGAGTCCAACCCGGTAAGACACGACTTATCGCCACTGGCAGCAGCCACTGGTAACAGGATTAGCAGAGCG
AGGTATGTAGGCGGTGCTACAGAGTTCTTGAAGTGGTGGCCTAACTACGGCTACACTAGAAGAACAGTAT
TTGGTATCTGCGCTCTGCTGAAGCCAGTTACCTTCGGAAAAAGAGTTGGTAGCTCTTGATCCGGCAAACA
AACCACCGCTGGTAGCGGTGGTTTTTTTGTTTGCAAGCAGCAGATTACGCGCAGAAAAAAAGGATCTCAA
GAAGATCCTTTGATCTTTTCTACGGGGTCTGACGCTCAGTGGAACGAAAACTCACGTTAAGGGATTTTGG
TCATGAGATTATCAAAAAGGATCTTCACCTAGATCCTTTTAAATTAAAAATGAAGTTTTAAATCAATCTA
AAGTATATATGAGTAAACTTGGTCTGACAGTTACCAATGCTTAATCAGTGAGGCACCTATCTCAGCGATC
TGTCTATTTCGTTCATCCATAGTTGCCTGACTCCCCGTCGTGTAGATAACTACGATACGGGAGGGCTTAC
CATCTGGCCCCAGTGCTGCAATGATACCGCGAGACCCACGCTCACCGGCTCCAGATTTATCAGCAATAAA
CCAGCCAGCCGGAAGGGCCGAGCGCAGAAGTGGTCCTGCAACTTTATCCGCCTCCATCCAGTCTATTAAT
TGTTGCCGGGAAGCTAGAGTAAGTAGTTCGCCAGTTAATAGTTTGCGCAACGTTGTTGCCATTGCTACAG
GCATCGTGGTGTCACGCTCGTCGTTTGGTATGGCTTCATTCAGCTCCGGTTCCCAACGATCAAGGCGAGT
TACATGATCCCCCATGTTGTGCAAAAAAGCGGTTAGCTCCTTCGGTCCTCCGATCGTTGTCAGAAGTAAG
TTGGCCGCAGTGTTATCACTCATGGTTATGGCAGCACTGCATAATTCTCTTACTGTCATGCCATCCGTAA
GATGCTTTTCTGTGACTGGTGAGTACTCAACCAAGTCATTCTGAGAATAGTGTATGCGGCGACCGAGTTG
CTCTTGCCCGGCGTCAATACGGGATAATACCGCGCCACATAGCAGAACTTTAAAAGTGCTCATCATTGGA
AAACGTTCTTCGGGGCGAAAACTCTCAAGGATCTTACCGCTGTTGAGATCCAGTTCGATGTAACCCACTC
GTGCACCCAACTGATCTTCAGCATCTTTTACTTTCACCAGCGTTTCTGGGTGAGCAAAAACAGGAAGGCA
AAATGCCGCAAAAAAGGGAATAAGGGCGACACGGAAATGTTGAATACTCATACTCTTCCTTTTTCAATAT
TATTGAAGCATTTATCAGGGTTATTGTCTCATGAGCGGATACATATTTGAATGTATTTAGAAAAATAAAC
AAATAGGGGTTCCGCGCACATTTCCCCGAAAAGTGCCACCTAAATTGTAAGCGTTAATATTTTGTTAAAA
TTCGCGTTAAATTTTTGTTAAATCAGCTCATTTTTTAACCAATAGGCCGAAATCGGCAAAATCCCTTATA
AATCAAAAGAATAGACCGAGATAGGGT
[37 nt withheld, positions 2058-2094]
AAAGAACGTGGACTCCAACGTCAAAGG
[49 nt withheld, positions 2122-2170]
T
[91 nt withheld, positions 2172-2262]
G
[124 nt withheld, positions 2264-2387]
CCCATTCGCCATTCAGGCTGCGCAACTGTTGGGAAGGGCGATCGGTGCGGGCCTCTTCGCTATTACGCCA
GCTGCGCGCTCGCTCGCTCACTGAGGCCGCCCGGGCAAAGCCCGGGCGTCGGGCGACCTTTGGTCGCCCG
GCCTCAGTGAGCGAGCGAGCGCGCAGAGAGGGAGTGGCCAACTCCATCACTAGGGGTTCCTTGTAGTTAA
TGATTAACCCGCCATGCTACTTATCTACGTAGCCATGCTCTAGGAAGATCGTAGGTTAATTAACCATTGA
CGTCAATAATGACGTATGTTCCCATAGTAACGCCAATAGGGACTTTCCATTGACGTCAATGGGTGGAGTA
TTTACGGTAAACTGCCCACTTGGCAGTACATCAAGTGTATCATATGCCAAGTACGCCCCCTATTGACGTC
AATGACGGTAAATGGCCCGCCTGGCATTATGCCCAGTACATGACCTTATGGGACTTTCCTACTTGGCAGT
ACATCTACGTATTAGTCATCGCTATTACCATGGTCGAGGTGAGCCCCACGTTCTGCTTCACTCTCCCCAT
CTCCCCCCCCTCCCCACCCCCAATTTTGTATTTATTTATTTTTTAATTATTTTGTGCAGCGATGGGGGCG
GGGGGGGGGGGGGGGCGCGCGCCGGGGGGGGGGGGGGGGGGGGGGGGGGGGGGSGGGGSGRGGSGGRGAG
GTGCGGCGGCAGCCAATCAGAGCGGCGCGCTCCGAAAGTTTCCTTTTATGGCGAGGCGGCGGCGGCGGCG
GCCCTATAAAAAGCGAAGCGCGCGGCGGGCGGGAGTCGCTGCGCGCTGCCTTCGCCCCGTGCCCCGCTCC
GCCGCCGCCTCGCGCCGCCCGCCCCGGCTCTGACTGACCGCGTTACTCCCACAGGTGAGCGGGCGGGACG
GCCCTTCTCCTCCGGGCTGTAATTAGCGCTTGGTTTAATGACGGCTTGTTTCTTTTCTGTGGCTGCGTGA
AAGCCTTGAGGGGCTCCGGGAGGGCCCTTTGTGCGGGGGGAGCGGCTCGGGGCTGTCCGCGGGGGGACGG
CTGCCTTCGGGGGGGACGGGGCAGGGCGGGGTTCGGCTTCTGGCGTGTGACCGGCGGCTCTAGAGCCTCT
GCTAACCATGTTCATGCCTTCTTCTTTTTCCTACAGCTCCTGGGCAACGTGCTGGTTATTGTGCTGTCTC
ATCATTTTGGCAAAGAATTGAATTCCCATAACTTCGTATAAAGTATCCTATACGAAGTTATATCAAAATA
GGAAGACCAATGCTTCACCATCGACCCGAATTGCCAAGCATCACCATCGACCCATAACTTCGTATAATGT
ATGCTATACGAAGTTATACTAGCTAGCTTACAGAGGTCCGTAGCGTGTCTCGTACTGGCTCACGATGTTG
CGCAGCCGCTGCACTCTCTGCCTCAGCTCAGCCACCCTTGTCCTCAGGGCGGTGTTCCGTCTCCTCAGAA
AAGCGGCCCGGATCTCCAGGGATCCCAGTGGTCCGTATCTGGTCTCGTACTGAGACACGATGTTCTCCAG
CCGCTGCACCTCCTGCTCCAGCTCAGCCACCTCTGTCTCCAGGGCGGTGTTCTCCTGCTCCAGGAAAGCG
GCCTCGATTTCCAGTGTCCCACCGCTACCGCCGCTTCCCCCTGTCCCACCGCTACCACCGCTACCCCCAG
TCCCTCCAGACCCACCGCTGCCCCCGAGCTCCTTCGCTGTCATCATTTGTACAAACTCTTCGTAGTTTAC
CTGACCATCCCCATCGATGTCTGCTTCCCTGATCATTTCATCAACCTCTTCATCTGTTAACTTCTCTCCA
AGGTTGTTCATCACGTGGCGAAGCTCTGCTGCACTGATGTAGCCATTGCCATCCTTATCAAACACACCGA
ACGCTTCTCTAATTTCTTCTTCACTGTCCCTGTAGCTCCCTTTTCTTGCCATCATTGTCAGGAACTCAGG
GAAGTCGATTGTGCCGTCACCGTCGGCATCTACTTCATTGATCATGTCCTGCAGCTCTGCTTCTGTGGGG
TTCTGCCCCAGAGACCGCATCACCGTCCCCAGCTCCTTGGTTGTTATTGTCCCATCCCCGTCCTTGTCAA
ATAGGGAGAAAGCCTCTTTAAATTCTGCGATCTGCTCTTCAGTCAGTTGGTCCGGCAGGTTGTACTCCAG
CTTGTGCCCCAGGATGTTGCCGTCCTCCTTGAAGTCGATGCCCTTCAGCTCGATGCGGTTCACCAGGGTG
TCGCCCTCGAACTTCACCTCGGCGCGGGTCTTGTAGTTGCCGTCGTCCTTGAAGAAGATGGTGCGCTCCT
GGATGTAGCCTTCGGGCATGGCGGACTTGAAGAAGTCGTGCTGCTTCATGTGGTCGGGGTAGCGGCTGAA
GCACTGCACGCCGTAGGTCAGGGTGGTCACGAGGGTGGGCCAGGGCACGGGCAGCTTGCCGGTGGTGCAG
ATGAACTTCAGGGTCAGCTTGCCGTAGGTGGCATCGCCCTCACCCTCGCCGGACACGCTGAACTTGTGGC
CGTTTACGTCGCCGTCCAGCTCGACCAGGATGGGCACCACCCCGGTGAACAGCTCCTCGCCCTTGCTCAC
CATGCTCCCTCCGGTTCCGCCCTTGTACAGCTCGTCCATGCCGAGAGTGATCCCGGCGGCGGTCACGAAC
TCCAGCAGGACCATGTGATCGCGCTTCTCGTTGGGGTCTTTCGAAAGTTTGGACTGCACGCTCAGGTAGT
GGTTGTCGGGCAGCAGCACGGGGCCGTCGCCGATGGGGGTGTTCTGCTGGTAGTGGTAGGCGAGCTGCAC
GCCGCCGTCCTCGATGTTGTGGCGGATCTTGAAGTTCGCCTTGATGCCGTTCTTCTGCTTGTCGGCCTTG
ATATAGACGTTAGGCTGTGAACTCAGCCGACCTATAGCTCTGACTGCGTGACCTGTCTTATTCCACTTAC
GACGTGATGAGTCGACCATGGTGGCGAGATCCTTATCGTCATCGTCGTACAGATCCCGACCCATTTGCTG
TCCACCAGTCATGGAAGCCATACCATGATGATGATGATGATGAGAACCCATGGTGGCACTAGTGGTACCT
AGTATAACTTCGTATAGGATACTTTATACGAAGTTATCATTGGGATTCTTCCTATTTTGATCCAAGCATC
ACCATCGACCCTCTAGTCCAGATCTCACCATCGACCCATAACTTCGTATAGCATACATTATACGAAGTTA
TGTCCCTCGAAGAGGTTCGCGAAGCTTATCGATAATCAACCTCTGGATTACAAAATTTGTGAAAGATTGA
CTGGTATTCTTAACTATGTTGCTCCTTTTACGCTATGTGGATACGCTGCTTTAATGCCTTTGTATCATGC
TATTGCTTCCCGTATGGCTTTCATTTTCTCCTCCTTGTATAAATCCTGGTTGCTGTCTCTTTATGAGGAG
TTGTGGCCCGTTGTCAGGCAACGTGGCGTGGTGTGCACTGTGTTTGCTGACGCAACCCCCACTGGTTGGG
GCATTGCCACCACCTGTCAGCTCCTTTCCGGGACTTTCGCTTTCCCCCTCCCTATTGCCACGGCGGAACT
CATCGCCGCCTGCCTTGCCCGCTGCTGGACAGGGGCTCGGCTGTTGGGCACTGACAATTCCGTGGTGTTG
TCGGGGAAATCATCGTCCTTTCCTTGGCTGCTCGCCTGTGTTGCCACCTGGATTCTGCGCGGGACGTCCT
TCTGCTACGTCCCTTCGGCCCTCAATCCAGCGGACCTTCCTTCCCGCGGCCTGCTGCCGGCTCTGCGGCC
TCTTCCGCGTCTTCGCCTTCGCCCTCAGACGAGTCGGATCTCCCTTTGGGCCGCCTCCCCGCATCGATAC
CGTCGACCCGGGCGGCCGCTCATAAAGCTCGACTGTGCCTTCTAGTTGCCAGCCATCTGTTGTTTGCCCC
TCCCCCGTGCCTTCCTTGACCCTGGAAGGTGCCACTCCCACTGTCCTTTCCTAATAAAATGAGGAAATTG
CATCGCATTGTCTGAGTAGGTGTCATTCTATTCTGGGGGGTGGGGTGGGGCAGGACAGCAAGGGGGAGGA
TTGGGAAGACAATAGCAGGCATGCTGGGGATGCGGTCCGGACTGTACAATTGCATTCATTTTATGTTTCA
GGTTCAGGGGGAGATGTGGGAGGTTTTTTAAAGCAAGTAAAACCTCTACAAATGTGGTAAAATCGATAAG
GATCTTCCTAGAGCATGGCTACGTAGATAAGTAGCATGGCGGGTTAATCATTAACTACAAGGAACCCCTA
GTGATGGAGTTGGCCACTCCCTCTCTGCGCGCTCGCTCGCTCACTGAGGCCGGGCGACCAAAGGTCGCCC
GACGCCCGGGCTTTGCCCGGGCGGCCTCAGTGAGCGAGCGAGCGCGCAGCTGCATTAATGAATCGGCCAA
CGCGCGGGGAGAGGCGGTTTGCGTATTGGGCGCT
